>Addgene plasmid #196742 | pGG-PIP04 | addgene full sequence | sequence record 395624 | Addgene NGS Result
GACGAAAGGGCCTCGTGATACGCCTATTTTTATAGGTTAATGTCATGATAATAATGGTTTCTTAGACGTC
AGGTGGCACTTTTCGGGGAAATGTGCGCGGAACCCCTATTTGTTTATTTTTCTAAATACATTCAAATATG
TATCCGCTCATGAGACAATAACCCTGATAAATGCTTCAATAATATTGAAAAAGGAAGAGTATGAGTATTC
AACATTTCCGTGTCGCCCTTATTCCCTTTTTTGCGGCATTTTGCCTTCCTGTTTTTGCTCACCCAGAAAC
GCTGGTGAAAGTAAAAGATGCTGAAGATCAGTTGGGTGCACGAGTGGGTTACATCGAACTGGATCTCAAC
AGCGGTAAGATCCTTGAGAGTTTTCGCCCCGAAGAACGTTTTCCAATGATGAGCACTTTTAAAGTTCTGC
TATGTGGCGCGGTATTATCCCGTATTGACGCCGGGCAAGAGCAACTCGGTCGCCGCATACACTATTCTCA
GAATGACTTGGTTGAGTACTCACCAGTCACAGAAAAGCATCTTACGGATGGCATGACAGTAAGAGAATTA
TGCAGTGCTGCCATAACCATGAGTGATAACACTGCGGCCAACTTACTTCTGACAACGATCGGAGGACCGA
AGGAGCTAACCGCTTTTTTGCACAACATGGGGGATCATGTAACTCGCCTTGATCGTTGGGAACCGGAGCT
GAATGAAGCCATACCAAACGACGAGCGTGACACCACGATGCCTGTAGCAATGGCAACAACGTTGCGCAAA
CTATTAACTGGCGAACTACTTACTCTAGCTTCCCGGCAACAATTAATAGACTGGATGGAGGCGGATAAAG
TTGCAGGACCACTTCTGCGCTCGGCCCTTCCGGCTGGCTGGTTTATTGCTGATAAATCTGGAGCCGGTGA
GCGTGGCTCTCGAGGTATCATTGCAGCACTGGGGCCAGATGGTAAGCCCTCCCGTATCGTAGTTATCTAC
ACGACGGGGAGTCAGGCAACTATGGATGAACGAAATAGACAGATCGCTGAGATAGGTGCCTCACTGATTA
AGCATTGGTAACTGTCAGACCAAGTTTACTCATATATACTTTAGATTGATTTAAAACTTCATTTTTAATT
TAAAAGGATCTAGGTGAAGATCCTTTTTGATAATCTCATGACCAAAATCCCTTAACGTGAGTTTTCGTTC
CACTGAGCGTCAGACCCCGTAGAAAAGATCAAAGGATCTTCTTGAGATCCTTTTTTTCTGCGCGTAATCT
GCTGCTTGCAAACAAAAAAACCACCGCTACCAGCGGTGGTTTGTTTGCCGGATCAAGAGCTACCAACTCT
TTTTCCGAAGGTAACTGGCTTCAGCAGAGCGCAGATACCAAATACTGTTCTTCTAGTGTAGCCGTAGTTA
GGCCACCACTTCAAGAACTCTGTAGCACCGCCTACATACCTCGCTCTGCTAATCCTGTTACCAGTGGCTG
CTGCCAGTGGCGATAAGTCGTGTCTTACCGGGTTGGACTCAAGACGATAGTTACCGGATAAGGCGCAGCG
GTCGGGCTGAACGGGGGGTTCGTGCACACAGCCCAGCTTGGAGCGAACGACCTACACCGAACTGAGATAC
CTACAGCGTGAGCTATGAGAAAGCGCCACGCTTCCCGAAGGGAGAAAGGCGGACAGGTATCCGGTAAGCG
GCAGGGTCGGAACAGGAGAGCGCACGAGGGAGCTTCCAGGGGGAAACGCCTGGTATCTTTATAGTCCTGT
CGGGTTTCGCCACCTCTGACTTGAGCGTCGATTTTTGTGATGCTCGTCAGGGGGGCGGAGCCTATGGAAA
AACGCCAGCAACGCGGCCTTTTTACGGTTCCTGGCCTTTTGCTGGCCTTTTGCTCACATGTTCTTTCCTG
CGTTATCCCCTGATTCTGTGGATAACCGTATTACCGCCTTTGAGTGAGCTGATACCGCTCGCCGCAGCCG
AACGACCGAGCGCAGCGAGTCAGTGAGCGAGGAAGCGGAAGAGCGCCCAATACGCAAACCGCCTCTCCCC
GCGCGTTGGCCGATTCATTAATGCAGCTGGCACGACAGGTTTCCCGACTGGAAAGCGGGCAGTGAGCGCA
ACGCAATTAATGTGAGTTAGCTCACTCATTAGGCACCCCAGGCTTTACACTTTATGCTTCCGGCTCGTAT
GTTGTGTGGAATTGTGAGCGGATAACAATTTCACACGAGCTATTTAGGTGACACTATAGAAGTGAAGCTT
GGTCTCAACCTGGTGATTCCGGTTTCCGACGGATTCGTCGCGGTCAACAGTCAACACTAAAGTACCAAAC
TATTCAAAACTTTTACGTTTCTACGTGTATTTGTCAAGTTGACTAAAAGCCGCTTCTCCAGATATTTTAC
GTCTTGCCATTTATTGTTGGGCCTTGATTGTTTGGGCCTTTCAAATATTATATTTCTTTTTTTTTGAGTT
TTAATAGGGGGCCCGTTTTAATAGTCTATTTGGACTTTCTTTTTCTCTGTACTGGACAAAAAGGGTATTA
CTTTTATATTTTTCATTACTAAATTTCAGTAGATTTAATATCTTTGGTTGAGAACAAAATTGTTGTATAA
ATAATAAATTACTTGTATCTTGTATTTTGAAGAGTCATTGAAATTTATACTCCAAATCTTAGTATTCATA
AGAAGGAAACGAGTAAATCGGTGTGAACCTAAAATTTTGTAGTCACACCTAAAAACCTAAAATTGCAACG
ATTTAAAAACTATAAAACCTTCGCATATAAATCCAAATAAAATGTCTTAAGAAAATGAGTTATTTTTTTT
GAACATTTAGCTAATAAAATTTTCTTCAACATATGCTATACAAATTATATATTACTTTTTTAAAGAATAG
TTTTTTTAAAAACGATTTACATATCTCTTTTTGTATATTGTAGATCATGAATAATATGACCATTGATTTT
CTTTATTTTTTTAGAAGATGACTTTATAATACTTAAAACTTTTAAGATCTTTTTAAATATAATTTCACAA
AATTTACAATGTATTTATATATTTTATTGTAGATCATGAATAACATAACCAATCTTGCGTTTTTTCTTGA
CTGTAGAATGACCATCTCTGAAATTTCAGGCAATGGTCTGAGATATAGATTTCCAGCCTCCTTGTGTGAA
CACTCAAGCAGACCATTACACTCAACACATCAGCTACTAACATTTGTTGAAATTTCATGTACATATAAAT
GATTCTTGGCGCCTTGATTCATCAACATTTTTAAATATAAACTTCTTTCCCTTTCTCAATATCGATTCCA
ATTTCAGGATTCGAACCTTCGAAAACATCGTAATGGAGAACCTACGATTTCAATATGAAAAACACACACA
CATCATTCAATAATTCAGAACAACTTAGAAACCATCAAATTGCAAACCCGCTTCGGATCATGTCTTAGGA
AAAAAATAATCCAAATAGTGTCCACTCTCATTTCATAATTGTTGCTTTGTGTCGTTATGCCTGTCATGAT
ATGGTTTTTAATAATGTCCATTTTGATTTTCTTTTTGGTTTTTATAAATTAGTTACAAACTTATAATGTC
CATTTTGATGAAATTGGAAATCACAAATATGAACAATACACAAGAGATGTACATTAAACTCCCTTCATTA
ATATATGTTGGCATTTTAATAGGTAGTTTTTTTTTTCATTTGAAATAGTCTCAAATCATGGAAGGAGAGC
ACTCATAATTGTACAAAATAAAAGTAAATGCGTTCTATATTACTCTTAAGTCTTATCTACCTTTGTACTA
TCGTTTTAATTTCTTGTTAGTATAGTAGTACCTTGAAACATAAGCAAAAACATAAACAGAACTTTTTATT
AATTTTTTTTTTGGTAGAAAAGAACACTGTATTTCTACTTACGATTCTAATAAATTATAACAATTTAAAA
CAGTATACTTTCCAAAATAAATTAGCAAAATGTAAATTATTCATTTATATAACAAAAGAAATTTTACTAA
TTTGTAAAATTGTGTGGATGGTTGGTGAATATGATTTTAGTATATCGTAAAAGTGACCAACAAAATCTTT
AAGAAAAAAAAGAAAAATAAGTAGTGGATGTCTCCATCAAAAACACTTGGCGCATTAAAACATCCTTAGA
TCTGAAGCTAACAAAAGGCCACTTGTAAAGCTGTCTCTTTACGACACCAAGTGGTATTATTCGTAATTAC
TTCCATCTTTCAGTGGCATTTCATTAAGCTCCTTCTCTTTTAAAAACCTTTTCTTTTATCTCTCTATCTC
TTTCTTCATAGTTCGTGCACAGAGAGAGCTAAAGCTACAGTGTACAGAAGAAACATGAGACCGAATTCTC
GCCCTATAGTGAGTCGTATTACCTGGCCGTCGTTTTACAACGTCGTGACTGGGAAAACCCTGGCGTTACC
CAACTTAATCGCCTTGCAGCACATCCCCCTTTCGCCAGCTGGCGTAATAGCGAAGAGGCCCGCACCGATC
GCCCTTCCCAACAGTTGCGCAGCCTGAATGGCGAATGGCGCCTGATGCGGTATTTTCTCCTTACGCATCT
GTGCGGTATTTCACACCGCATATGGTGCACTCTCAGTACAATCTGCTCTGATGCCGCATAGTTAAGCCAG
CCCCGACACCCGCCAACACCCGCTGACGCGCCCTGACGGGCTTGTCTGCTCCCGGCATCCGCTTACAGAC
AAGCTGTGACCGTCTCCGGGAGCTGCATGTGTCAGAGGTTTTCACCGTCATCACCGAAACGCGCGA
Features (pLannotate 1.2.2; 14 found; start..end, strand, type, name):
     96..200     +  promoter       AmpR promoter: bla
    201..1061    +  CDS            AmpR: β-lactamase; bla; confers resistance to ampicillin, carbenicillin, and related antibiotics
   1232..1820    +  rep_origin     ori: high-copy-number ColE1/pMB1/pBR322/pUC origin of replication
   2003..2095    +  CDS            lacI (fragment): lac repressor; lacI; The lac repressor binds to the lac operator to inhibit transcription in E. coli. This inhibition can be relieved by adding lactose or isopropyl-β-D-thiogalactopyranoside (IPTG).
   2108..2129    +  protein_bind   CAP binding site: CAP binding activates transcription in the presence of cAMP. E. coli catabolite activator protein
   2144..2174    +  promoter       lac promoter: promoter for the E. coli lac operon
   2182..2198    +  protein_bind   lac operator: The lac repressor binds to the lac operator to inhibit transcription in E. coli. This inhibition can be relieved by adding lactose or isopropyl-β-D-thiogalactopyranoside (IPTG). lac repressor encoded by lacI
   2212..2230    +  promoter       SP6 promoter: promoter for bacteriophage SP6 RNA polymerase
   3296..3313    -  tRNA           supF (fragment): E. coli amber-suppressor tyrosine tRNA
   4062..4078    -  terminator     CYC1 terminator (fragment): S. cerevisiae CYC1; transcription terminator for CYC1
   4343..4361    -  promoter       T7 promoter: promoter for bacteriophage T7 RNA polymerase
   4363..4515    +  CDS            lacZα (fragment): LacZα fragment of β-galactosidase; lacZ fragment
   4521..4620    -  misc_feature   bom (fragment): basis of mobility region from pBR322
   4722..1       -  CDS            rop (fragment) (across the origin): Rop protein, which maintains plasmids at low copy number; rop
