[The description below was written by a language model from this plasmid's Addgene catalogue record and pLannotate feature annotations shown in this document.]
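Description:
pGG-PIP04 is a GreenGate entry vector built on the pGGA000 backbone, the module position that in the GreenGate Golden Gate system holds plant promoters. It is a small (about 4.76 kb), high-copy E. coli plasmid that replicates from a ColE1/pUC-type origin and is selected with ampicillin through the bla (β-lactamase) gene and its own promoter. The feature table also shows the usual remnants of a cloning-vector backbone: a lac promoter/operator with CAP site, lacZα and lacI fragments, partial bom and rop sequences, and SP6 and T7 phage promoters that flank the insert region.

The payload is a 2,027 bp fragment from Arabidopsis thaliana described as the promoter of RALF23 (RAPID ALKALINIZATION FACTOR 23, AT3G16570). It lies between the SP6 and T7 promoters, where the automated annotation finds no real features. The very short "supF" and "CYC1 terminator" fragments called there are most likely chance matches within plant genomic sequence rather than functional parts. The record notes a single C-to-G substitution at position 615 of the insert. Such changes are often made to remove an internal type IIS restriction site for Golden Gate compatibility, but the record does not give the reason.

As an entry module, the plasmid carries no reporter, coding sequence or plant selection marker. It is meant to be combined with other GreenGate modules (tags, coding sequence, terminator, resistance cassette) in a plant destination vector, so that expression is driven in the RALF23 pattern. The associated publication concerns the spatial mapping of phytohormone response zones in Arabidopsis roots colonized by Fusarium oxysporum, which suggests use in building transcriptional reporter lines.
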