Addgene plasmid #196742: pGG-PIP04
Purpose: Contains RALF23 promoter
Depositing lab: Marc Somssich. Depositing organization: University of Melbourne. Publication: Resolving spatially distinct phytohormone response zones in Arabidopsis thaliana roots colonized by Fusarium oxysporum. Calabria J, Wang L, Rast-Somssich MI, Chen HW, Watt M, Persson S, Andersen TG, Idnurm A, Somssich M. J Exp Bot. 2025 Jan 17:erae516. doi: 10.1093/jxb/erae516. PubMed 39823275.
Backbone
  Vector backbone: pGGA000
  Total vector size (bp): 4758
  Vector type: GreenGate (GG) Entry Vector
Growth in bacteria
  Bacterial resistance: Ampicillin, 100 μg/mL
  Growth temperature: 37°C
  Growth strain: DH5alpha
  Copy number: High Copy
Gene/Insert
  Gene/Insert name: ARABIDOPSIS RAPID ALKALINIZATION FACTOR 23 (alt names: RALF23; AT3G16570)
  Species: A. thaliana (mustard weed)
  Insert size (bp): 2027
  Mutation: 615 C->G
  Entrez Gene: RALF23 (a.k.a. AT3G16570, ARABIDOPSIS RAPID ALKALINIZATION FACTOR 23, ATRALF23, rapid alkalinization factor 23)
Terms and licenses: Academic/Nonprofit Terms; Industry Terms: Not Available to Industry
Depositor comments: Please visit https://doi.org/10.1101/2022.12.20.521292 for bioRxiv preprint.
How to cite: pGG-PIP04 was a gift from Marc Somssich (Addgene plasmid # 196742 ; http://n2t.net/addgene:196742 ; RRID:Addgene_196742)
